>Addgene plasmid #236975 | hVPS4B-HaloTag Vector | addgene full sequence | sequence record 471878 | Addgene NGS Result
CGGCAGTGAAAAAAATGCTTTATTTGTGAAATTTGTGATGCTATTGCTTTATTTGTAACCATTATAAGCT
GCAATAAACAAGTTAACAACAACAATTGCATTCATTTTATGTTTCAGGTTCAGGGGGAGGTGTGGGAGGT
TTTTTAAAGCAAGTAAAACCTCTACAAATGTGGTATGGCTGATTATGATCCGCGGCCGCAATACGTCGAC
GTTATCAGCTGACTTCGTACGAGAGCCTAGGATTATGGCGCGCCACTAGTTATTAATAGTAATCAATTAC
GGGGTCATTAGTTCATAGCCCATATATGGAGTTCCGCGTTACATAACTTACGGTAAATGGCCCGCCTGGC
TGACCGCCCAACGACCCCCGCCCATTGACGTCAATAATGACGTATGTTCCCATAGTAACGCCAATAGGGA
CTTTCCATTGACGTCAATGGGTGGAGTATTTACGGTAAACTGCCCACTTGGCAGTACATCAAGTGTATCA
TATGCCAAGTCCGCCCCCTATTGACGTCAATGACGGTAAATGGCCCGCCTGGCATTATGCCCAGTACATG
ACCTTACGGGACTTTCCTACTTGGCAGTACATCTACGTATTAGTCATCGCTATTACCATGGTGATGCGGT
TTTGGCAGTACACCAATGGGCGTGGATAGCGGTTTGACTCACGGGGATTTCCAAGTCTCCACCCCATTGA
CGTCAATGGGAGTTTGTTTTGGCACCAAAATCAACGGGACTTTCCAAAATGTCGTAATAACCCCGCCCCG
TTGACGCAAATGGGCGGTAGGCGTGTACGGTGGGAGGTCTATATAAGCAGAGCTGGTTTAGTGAACCGTC
AGATCACTAGAAGCTTTATTGCGGTAGTTTATCACAGTTAAATTGCTAACGCAGTCAGTGCTTCTGACAC
AACAGTCTCGAACTTAAGCTGCAGAAGTTGGTCGTGAGGCACTGGGCAGGTAAGTATCAAGGTTACAAGA
CAGGTTTAAGGAGACCAATAGAAACTGGGCTTGTCGAGACAGAGAAGACTCTTGCGTTTCTGATAGGCAC
CTATTGGTCTTACTGACATCCACTTTGCCTTTCTCTCCACAGGTGTCCACTCCCAGTTCAATTACAGCTC
TTAAGGCTAGAGTATTAATACGACTCACTATAGGGCTAGCGATCGCCATGTCATCCACTTCGCCCAACCT
CCAGAAAGCGATAGATCTGGCTAGCAAAGCAGCGCAAGAAGACAAGGCTGGGAACTACGAAGAAGCCCTT
CAGCTCTATCAGCATGCTGTGCAGTATTTTCTTCATGTCGTTAAATATGAAGCACAGGGTGATAAAGCCA
AGCAAAGTATCAGGGCAAAGTGTACAGAATATCTTGATAGAGCAGAAAAACTAAAGGAGTACCTGAAAAA
TAAAGAGAAAAAAGCACAGAAGCCAGTGAAAGAAGGACAGCCGAGTCCAGCAGATGAGAAGGGGAATGAC
AGTGATGGGGAAGGAGAATCTGATGATCCTGAAAAAAAGAAACTACAGAATCAACTTCAAGGTGCCATTG
TTATAGAACGACCAAATGTGAAATGGAGTGACGTTGCTGGACTTGAAGGAGCCAAAGAAGCACTGAAAGA
GGCTGTGATACTGCCTATTAAATTTCCTCATCTTTTTACAGGCAAGAGAACACCTTGGAGGGGAATCCTA
TTATTTGGGCCGCCTGGAACAGGAAAGTCCTACTTAGCCAAAGCTGTAGCAACAGAAGCCAACAACTCAA
CATTTTTTTCAATATCTTCCTCTGATCTTGTTTCTAAGTGGCTAGGTGAAAGTGAAAAACTGGTTAAGAA
TTTATTCCAACTTGCCAGAGAGAACAAGCCCTCCATTATCTTCATTGATGAAATTGATTCTCTCTGTGGT
TCAAGAAGTGAAAATGAAAGTGAAGCCGCACGTAGAATTAAGACGGAGTTCCTAGTGCAAATGCAAGGGG
TTGGTGTAGACAATGATGGAATTTTGGTTCTGGGAGCTACAAATATACCCTGGGTTCTGGATTCTGCCAT
TAGGCGAAGATTTGAGAAACGAATTTATATTCCCTTGCCGGAACCCCATGCCCGAGCAGCAATGTTTAAA
CTGCACCTAGGGACCACTCAGAACAGTCTCACGGAAGCAGACTTTCGGGAACTTGGGAGGAAAACAGATG
GTTATTCAGGGGCAGATATAAGTATCATTGTACGTGATGCCCTTATGCAGCCTGTTAGGAAAGTACAGTC
AGCTACTCATTTTAAAAAGGTTCGCGGACCTTCCCGAGCTGATCCTAACCATCTTGTAGATGATCTGCTA
ACACCTTGCTCTCCAGGTGACCCTGGTGCCATTGAAATGACATGGATGGATGTCCCTGGAGATAAACTTT
TGGAGCCAGTTGTTTCCATGTCGGATATGTTGCGGTCACTATCTAACACAAAACCTACAGTCAATGAACA
TGACTTGTTGAAATTAAAGAAGTTTACAGAAGATTTTGGTCAAGAAGGCGTTTCTCTCGAGCCAACCACT
GAGGATCTGTACTTTCAGAGCGATAACGATGGATCCGAAATCGGTACTGGCTTTCCATTCGACCCCCATT
ATGTGGAAGTCCTGGGCGAGCGCATGCACTACGTCGATGTTGGTCCGCGCGATGGCACCCCTGTGCTGTT
CCTGCACGGTAACCCGACCTCCTCCTACGTGTGGCGCAACATCATCCCGCATGTTGCACCGACCCATCGC
TGCATTGCTCCAGACCTGATCGGTATGGGCAAATCCGACAAACCAGACCTGGGTTATTTCTTCGACGACC
ACGTCCGCTTCATGGATGCCTTCATCGAAGCCCTGGGTCTGGAAGAGGTCGTCCTGGTCATTCACGACTG
GGGCTCCGCTCTGGGTTTCCACTGGGCCAAGCGCAATCCAGAGCGCGTCAAAGGTATTGCATTTATGGAG
TTCATCCGCCCTATCCCGACCTGGGACGAATGGCCAGAATTTGCCCGCGAGACCTTCCAGGCCTTCCGCA
CCACCGACGTCGGCCGCAAGCTGATCATCGATCAGAACGTTTTTATCGAGGGTACGCTGCCGATGGGTGT
CGTCCGCCCGCTGACTGAAGTCGAGATGGACCATTACCGCGAGCCGTTCCTGAATCCTGTTGACCGCGAG
CCACTGTGGCGCTTCCCAAACGAGCTGCCAATCGCCGGTGAGCCAGCGAACATCGTCGCGCTGGTCGAAG
AATACATGGACTGGCTGCACCAGTCCCCTGTCCCGAAGCTGCTGTTCTGGGGCACCCCAGGCGTTCTGAT
CCCACCGGCCGAAGCCGCTCGCCTGGCCAAAAGCCTGCCTAACTGCAAGGCTGTGGACATCGGCCCGGGT
CTGAATCTGCTGCAAGAAGACAACCCGGACCTGATCGGCAGCGAGATCGCGCGCTGGCTGTCTACTCTGG
AGATTTCCGGTTAATAGAATTCTAGAGTCGACCTGCAGGCATGCAAGCTGATTTGGCTGCTGCCACCGCT
GAGCAAGGCCGCTTCGAGCAGACATGATAAGATACATTGATGAGTTTGGACAAACCACAACTAGAATGCA
GTGAAAAAAATGCTTTATTTGTGAAATTTGTGATGCTATTGCTTTATTTGTAACCATTATAAGCTGCAAT
AAACAAGTTAACAACAACAATTGCATTCATTTTATGTTTCAGGTTCAGGGGGAGATGTGGGAGGTTTTTT
TAAGCAAGTAAAACCTCTACAAATGTGGTAAAATCTTAATTAAGAATTCTAATATAACTTCGTATAGCAT
ACATTATACGAAGTTATGGATCCACTGTTGACAATTAATCATCGGCATAGTATATCGGCATAGTATAATA
CGACAAGGTGAGGAACTAAACCCAGGAGGCAGATCATGATTGAACAAGATGGATTGCACGCAGGTTCTCC
GGCCGCTTGGGTGGAGAGGCTATTCGGCTATGACTGGGCACAACAGACAATCGGCTGCTCTGATGCCGCC
GTGTTCCGGCTGTCAGCGCAGGGGCGCCCGGTTCTTTTTGTCAAGACCGACCTGTCCGGTGCCCTGAATG
AACTGCAGGACGAGGCAGCGCGGCTATCGTGGCTGGCCACGACGGGCGTTCCTTGCGCAGCTGTGCTCGA
CGTTGTCACTGAAGCGGGAAGGGACTGGCTGCTATTGGGCGAAGTGCCGGGGCAGGATCTCCTGTCATCT
CACCTTGCTCCTGCCGAGAAAGTATCCATCATGGCTGATGCAATGCGGCGGCTGCATACGCTTGATCCGG
CTACCTGCCCATTCGACCACCAAGCGAAACATCGCATCGAGCGAGCACGTACTCGGATGGAAGCCGGTCT
TGTCGATCAGGATGATCTGGACGAAGAGCATCAGGGGCTCGCGCCAGCCGAACTGTTCGCCAGGCTCAAG
GCGCGCATGCCCGACGGCGAGGATCTCGTCGTGACCCATGGCGATGCCTGCTTGCCGAATATCATGGTGG
AAAATGGCCGCTTTTCTGGATTCATCGACTGTGGCCGGCTGGGTGTGGCGGACCGCTATCAGGACATAGC
GTTGGCTACCCGTGATATTGCTGAAGAGCTTGGCGGCGAATGGGCTGACCGCTTCCTCGTGCTTTACGGT
ATCGCCGCTCCCGATTCGCAGCGCATCGCCTTCTATCGCCTTCTTGACGAGTTCTTCTGATTCGAAATGA
CCGACCAAGCGACGCCCAACCGGTATCAGCTCACTCAAAGGCGGTAATACGGTTATCCACAGAATCAGGG
GATAACGCAGGAAAGAACATGTGAGCAAAAGGCCAGCAAAAGGCCAGGAACCGTAAAAAGGCCGCGTTGC
TGGCGTTTTTCCATAGGCTCCGCCCCCCTGACGAGCATCACAAAAATCGACGCTCAAGTCAGAGGTGGCG
AAACCCGACAGGACTATAAAGATACCAGGCGTTTCCCCCTGGAAGCTCCCTCGTGCGCTCTCCTGTTCCG
ACCCTGCCGCTTACCGGATACCTGTCCGCCTTTCTCCCTTCGGGAAGCGTGGCGCTTTCTCATAGCTCAC
GCTGTAGGTATCTCAGTTCGGTGTAGGTCGTTCGCTCCAAGCTGGGCTGTGTGCACGAACCCCCCGTTCA
GCCCGACCGCTGCGCCTTATCCGGTAACTATCGTCTTGAGTCCAACCCGGTAAGACACGACTTATCGCCA
CTGGCAGCAGCCACTGGTAACAGGATTAGCAGAGCGAGGTATGTAGGCGGTGCTACAGAGTTCTTGAAGT
GGTGGCCTAACTACGGCTACACTAGAAGGACAGTATTTGGTATCTGCGCTCTGCTGAAGCCAGTTACCTT
CGGAAAAAGAGTTGGTAGCTCTTGATCCGGCAAACAAACCACCGCTGGTAGCGGTGGTTTTTTTGTTTGC
AAGCAGCAGATTACGCGCAGAAAAAAAGGATTTCAAGAAGATCCTTTGATCTTTTCTACGGGGTCTGACG
CTCAGTGGAACGAAAACTCACGTTAAGGGATTTTGGTCATGAGATTATCAAAAAGGATCTTCACCTAGAT
CCTTTTATAGTCCGGAATCGTCACACAAAAAACCAACACACAGATGTAATGAAAATAAAGATATTTTATT
GCGGCCATCGTGATGGCTAGAGTTTAGCCCTCCCACACATAACCAGAGGGCAGCAATTCACGAATCCCAA
CTGCCGTCGGCTGTCCATCACTGTCCTTCACTATGGCTTTGATCCCAGGATGCAGATCGAGAAGCACCTG
TCGGCACCGTCCGCAGGGGCTCAAGATGCCCCTGTTCTCATTTCCGATCGCGACGATACAAGTCAGGTTG
CCAGCTGCCGCAGCAGCAGCAGTGCCCAGCACCACGAGTTCTGCACAAGGTCCCCCAGTAAAATGATATA
CATTGACACCAGTGAAGATGCGGCCGTCGCTAGAGAGAGCTGCGCTGGCGACGCTGTAGTCTTCAGAGAT
GGGGATGCTGTTGATTGTAGCCGTTGCTCTTTCAATGAGGGTGGATTCTTCTTGAGACAAAGGCTTGGCC
ATGGTGGCGCTAGTGTCAGAAGAATCGAGCTTTTTGCAAAAGCCTAGGCCTCCAAAAAAGCCTCCTCACT
ACTTCTGGAATAGCTCAGAGGCCGAGGCGGCCTCGGCCTCTGCATAAATAAAAAAAATTAGTCAGCCATG
GGGCGGAGAATGGGCGGAACTGGGCGGAGTTAGGGGCGGGATGGGCGGAGTTAGGGGCGGGACTATGGTT
GCTGACTAATTGAGATGCATGCTTTGCATACTTCTGCCTGCTGGGGAGCCTGGGGACTTTCCACACCTGG
TTGCTGACTAATTGAGATGCATGCTTTGCATACTTCTGCCTGCTGGGGAGCCTGGGGACTTTCCACACCC
TAACTGACACACATTCCACAGCTGGTTCTTTCCGCCTCAGAAGGTACCTAACCAAGTTCCTCTTTCAGAG
GTTATTTCAGGCCATGGTGCTGCGCAAGACGCGTTAATTAAGACGT
Features (pLannotate 1.2.2; 19 found; start..end, strand, type, name):
      3..84      -  polyA_signal   SV40 poly(A) signal: SV40 polyadenylation signal
    107..190     -  CDS            large T antigen (fragment): large T antigen from SV40 (simian virus 40)
    255..620     +  enhancer       CMV enhancer: human cytomegalovirus immediate early enhancer
    622..821     +  promoter       CMV promoter: human cytomegalovirus (CMV) immediate early promoter
    960..1092    +  intron         chimeric intron: chimera between introns from human β-globin and immunoglobulin heavy chain genes
   1136..1154    +  promoter       T7 promoter: promoter for bacteriophage T7 RNA polymerase
   1168..2499    +  CDS            VPS4B: VPS4B_HUMAN - Also known as SKD1, VPS42. Experimental evidence at protein level: Swiss-Prot protein existence level 1. (Microbial infection) In conjunction with the ESCRT machinery also appears to function in topologically equivalent membrane fission events, such as the terminal stages of cytokinesis and enveloped virus budding (HIV-1 and other lentiviruses). From Homo sapiens (Human).
   2521..2541    +  CDS            TEV site: tobacco etch virus (TEV) protease recognition and cleavage site
   2557..3440    +  CDS            HaloTag® (fragment): modified bacterial dehalogenase that forms covalent bonds with chloroalkane derivatives
   3451..3479    +  misc_feature   MCS (fragment): pUC18/19 multiple cloning site
   3528..3649    -  polyA_signal   SV40 poly(A) signal: SV40 polyadenylation signal
   3672..3740    -  CDS            large T antigen (fragment): large T antigen from SV40 (simian virus 40)
   3764..3797    +  protein_bind   loxP: Cre-mediated recombination occurs in the 8-bp core sequence (GCATACAT). Cre recombinase
   3807..3854    +  promoter       EM7 promoter: synthetic bacterial promoter&nbsp
   3886..4677    +  CDS            neo: KKA2_KLEPN - Also known as kan, nptII. Experimental evidence at protein level: Swiss-Prot protein existence level 1. Resistance to kanamycin, neomycin, paromomycin, ribostamycin, butirosin and gentamicin B. From Klebsiella pneumoniae.
   4838..5426    -  rep_origin     ori: high-copy-number ColE1/pMB1/pBR322/pUC origin of replication
   5552..5600    -  polyA_signal   poly(A) signal: synthetic polyadenylation signal
   5624..6022    -  CDS            BSD: blasticidin S deaminase; Aspergillus terreus BSD; confers resistance to blasticidin
   6053..6410    -  promoter       SV40 promoter: SV40 enhancer and early promoter
