[The description below was written by a language model from this plasmid's Addgene catalogue record and pLannotate feature annotations shown in this document.]
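Description:
hVPS4B-HaloTag Vector is a mammalian expression plasmid of about 6.5 kb, built on the pFC221K HaloTag CMV-Blast BiBRET backbone, that produces human VPS4B fused at its C terminus to HaloTag. It is maintained in E. coli through a high-copy ColE1/pUC-type origin and selected with kanamycin. Resistance comes from a neo/nptII coding sequence driven by the synthetic bacterial EM7 promoter, and a single annotated loxP site lies just upstream of that cassette. For selection in mammalian cells, a separate cassette on the opposite strand places the blasticidin S deaminase gene (BSD) under the SV40 enhancer/early promoter, followed by a synthetic poly(A) signal.

The expression unit begins with the CMV immediate-early enhancer and promoter, followed by a chimeric β-globin/immunoglobulin intron, an element commonly included to improve transcript processing and expression. A T7 promoter sits immediately before the open reading frame and could support in vitro transcription. The unmutated VPS4B coding sequence is followed by a TEV protease recognition site and then HaloTag, with an SV40 polyadenylation signal downstream, so the tag can in principle be cleaved from the fusion partner. HaloTag is a modified bacterial dehalogenase that bonds covalently to chloroalkane ligands, which allows the fusion to be labelled with fluorescent or affinity ligands. VPS4B is annotated as acting with the ESCRT machinery in membrane fission events such as cytokinesis and enveloped virus budding. The stated purpose is simply to express the fusion in mammalian cells. The backbone name suggests use in BRET-style assays, where HaloTag typically serves as the energy acceptor, but the record does not describe a specific application.
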