Addgene plasmid #236975: hVPS4B-HaloTag Vector
Purpose: Express hVPS4B-HaloTag(R) Fusion Protein in Mammalian Cells under a CMV promoter
Depositing lab: Promega Corporation.
Backbone
  Vector backbone: pFC221K HaloTag(R) CMV-Blast BiBRET Vector
  Vector type: Mammalian Expression
  Selectable markers: Blasticidin
Growth in bacteria
  Bacterial resistance: Kanamycin, 50 μg/mL
  Growth temperature: 37°C
  Growth strain: DH5alpha
  Copy number: High Copy
Gene/Insert
  Gene/Insert name: hVPS4B
  Species: H. sapiens (human)
  Mutation: None
  Entrez Gene: VPS4B (a.k.a. MIG1, SKD1, SKD1B, VPS4-2)
  Promoter: CMV
  Tag / fusion protein: HaloTag (R) (C terminal on backbone)
  Cloning method: Other
Terms and licenses: Academic/Nonprofit Terms; Industry Terms
How to cite: hVPS4B-HaloTag Vector was a gift from Promega Corporation (Addgene plasmid # 236975 ; http://n2t.net/addgene:236975 ; RRID:Addgene_236975)
